>Addgene plasmid #21484 | CHR2-MBD | depositor full sequence | sequence record 9897 | Author sequence
GAATTCGGTACCGCGGGCCCGGGATCCACCGGTGCTAGCATGGATTATGGAGGCGCCCTGAGTGCCGTTG
GGCGCGAGCTGCTATTTGTAACGAACCCAGTAGTCGTCAATGGCTCTGTACTTGTGCCTGAGGACCAGTG
TTACTGCGCGGGCTGGATTGAGTCGCGTGGCACAAACGGTGCCCAAACGGCGTCGAACGTGCTGCAATGG
CTTGCTGCTGGCTTCTCCATCCTACTGCTTATGTTTTACGCCTACCAAACATGGAAGTCAACCTGCGGCT
GGGAGGAGATCTATGTGTGCGCTATCGAGATGGTCAAGGTGATTCTCGAGTTCTTCTTCGAGTTTAAGAA
CCCGTCCATGCTGTATCTAGCCACAGGCCACCGCGTCCAGTGGTTGCGTTACGCCGAGTGGCTTCTCACC
TGCCCGGTCATTCTCATTCACCTGTCAAACCTGACGGGCTTGTCCAACGACTACAGCAGGCGCACCATGG
GTCTGCTTGTGTCTGATATTGGCACAATTGTGTGGGGCGCCACTTCCGCCATGGCCACCGGATACGTCAA
GGTCATCTTCTTCTGCCTGGGTCTGTGTTATGGTGCTAACACGTTCTTTCACGCTGCCAAGGCCTACATC
GAGGGTTACCACACCGTGCCGAAGGGCCGGTGTCGCCAGGTGGTGACTGGCATGGCTTGGCTCTTCTTCG
TATCATGGGGTATGTTCCCCATCCTGTTCATCCTCGGCCCCGAGGGCTTCGGCGTCCTGAGCGTGTACGG
CTCCACCGTCGGCCACACCATCATTGACCTGATGTCGAAGAACTGCTGGGGTCTGCTCGGCCACTACCTG
CGCGTGCTGATCCACGAGCATATCCTCATCCACGGCGACATTCGCAAGACCACCAAATTGAACATTGGTG
GCACTGAGATTGAGGTCGAGACGCTGGTGGAGGACGAGGCCGAGGCTGGCGCGGTCAACAAGGGCACCGG
CAAGCCACCGGTCGCCACCATGGTGAGCAAGGGCGAGGAGCTGTTCACCGGGGTGGTGCCCATCCTGGTC
GAGCTGGACGGCGACGTAAACGGCCACAAGTTCAGCGTGTCCGGCGAGGGCGAGGGCGATGCCACCTACG
GCAAGCTGACCCTGAAGTTCATCTGCACCACCGGCAAGCTGCCCGTGCCCTGGCCCACCCTCGTGACCAC
CCTGACCTACGGCGTGCAGTGCTTCAGCCGCTACCCCGACCACATGAAGCAGCACGACTTCTTCAAGTCC
GCCATGCCCGAAGGCTACGTCCAGGAGCGCACCATCTTCTTCAAGGACGACGGCAACTACAAGACCCGCG
CCGAGGTGAAGTTCGAGGGCGACACCCTGGTGAACCGCATCGAGCTGAAGGGCATCGACTTCAAGGAGGA
CGGCAACATCCTGGGGCACAAGCTGGAGTACAACTACAACAGCCACAACGTCTATATCATGGCCGACAAG
CAGAAGAACGGCATCAAGGTGAACTTCAAGATCCGCCACAACATCGAGGACGGCAGCGTGCAGCTCGCCG
ACCACTACCAGCAGAACACCCCCATCGGCGACGGCCCCGTGCTGCTGCCCGACAACCACTACCTGAGCAC
CCAGTCCAAGCTGAGCAAAGACCCCAACGAGAAGCGCGATCACATGGTCCTGCTGGAGTTCGTGACCGCC
GCCGGGATCACTCTCGGCATGGACGAGCTGTACAAGGGAAGCGGTAGCGGTACGCGTGGATCAGGCTCTC
GAGATCAACCACTAAACAGCAAGAAGAAGAAGCGACTGCTTAGTTTCCGAGATGTAGATTTCGAGGAGGA
CAGCGATTGAATGCATTGATGTACATAAAGCGGCCCCGGACTCGAGGCCGCAGGTAAGTATCAAGGTTAC
AAGACAGGTTTAAGGAGACCACATAGAAACTGGGCTTGTCGAGACAGAGAAGACTCTTGCGTTTCTGATA
GGCACCTATTGGTCTTACTGACATCCACTTTGCCTTTCTCTCCACAGGTGTCGACAATCAACCTCTGGAT
TACAAAATTTGTGAAAGATTGACTGGTATTCTTAACTATGTTGCTCCTTTTACGCTATGTGGATACGCTG
CTTTAATGCCTTTGTATCATGCTATTGCTTCCCGTATGGCTTTCATTTTCTCCTCCTTGTATAAATCCTG
GTTGCTGTCTCTTTATGAGGAGTTGTGGCCCGTTGTCAGGCAACGTGGCGTGGTGTGCACTGTGTTTGCT
GACGCAACCCCCACTGGTTGGGGCATTGCCACCACCTGTCAGCTCCTTTCCGGGACTTTCGCTTTCCCCC
TCCCTATTGCCACGGCGGAACTCATCGCCGCCTGCCTTGCCCGCTGCTGGACAGGGGCTCGGCTGTTGGG
CACTGACAATTCCGTGGTGTTGTCGGGGAAGCTGACGTCCTTTCCATGGCTGCTCGCCTGTGTTGCCACC
TGGATTCTGCGCGGGACGTCCTTCTGCTACGTCCCTTCGGCCCTCAATCCAGCGGACCTTCCTTCCCGCG
GCCTGCTGCCGGCTCTGCGGCCTCTTCCGCGTCTTCGCCTTCGCCCTCAGACGAGTCGGATCTCCCTTTG
GGCCGCCTCCCCGCCTGGAATTCGAGCTCGGTACGATCAGCCTCGACTGTGCCTTCTAGTTGCCAGCCAT
CTGTTGTTTGCCCCTCCCCCGTGCCTTCCTTGACCCTGGAAGGTGCCACTCCCACTGTCCTTTCCTAATA
AAATGAGGAAATTGCATCGCATTGTCTGAGTAGGTGTCATTCTATTCTGGGGGGTGGGGTGGGGCAGGAC
AGCAAGGGGGAGGATTGGGAAGACAATAGCAGGCCAGCTTTTGTTCCCTTTAGGGTTAATTGCGCGCTTG
GCGCTAATCATGGTCATAGCTGTTTCCACTCCTCAGGTGCAGGCTGCCTATCAGAAGGTGGTGGCTGGTG
TGGCCAATGCCCTGGCTCACAAATACCACTGAGATCTTTTTCCCTCTGCCAAAAATTATGGGGACATCAT
GAAGCCCCTTGAGCATCTGACTTCTGGCTAATAAAGGAAATTTATTTTCATTGCAATAGTGTGTTGGAAT
TTTTTGTGTCTCTCACTCGGAAGGACATATGGGAGGGCAAATCATTTAAAACATCAGAATGAGTATTTGG
TTTAGAGTTTGGCAACATATGCCATATGCTGGCTGCCATGAACAAAGGTGGCTATAAAGAGGTCATCAGT
ATATGAAACAGCCCCCTGCTGTCCATTCCTTATTCCATAGAAAAGCCTTGACTTGAGGTTAGATTTTTTT
TTATATTTTGTTTGTGTTATTTTTTTCTTTAACATCCCTAAAATTTTCCTTACATGTTTTACTAGCCAGA
TTTTTCCTCCTCTCCTGACTACTCCCAGTCATAGCTGTCCCTCTTCTCTTATGAAGATCCCTCGACCTGC
AGCCCAAGCTTGGCGTAATCATGGTCATAGCTGTTTCCTGTGTGAAATTGTTATCCGCTCACAATTCCAC
ACAACATACGAGCCGGAAGCATAAAGTGTAAAGCCTGGGGTGCCTAATGAGTGAGCTAACTCACATTAAT
TGCGTTGCGCTCACTGCCCGCTTTCCAGTCGGGAAACCTGTCGTGCCAGCGGATCCGCATCTCAATTAGT
CAGCAACCATAGTCCCGCCCCTAACTCCGCCCATCCCGCCCCTAACTCCGCCCAGTTCCGCCCATTCTCC
GCCCCATGGCTGACTAATTTTTTTTATTTATGCAGAGGCCGAGGCCGCCTCGGCCTCTGAGCTATTCCAG
AAGTAGTGAGGAGGCTTTTTTGGAGGCCTAGGCTTTTGCAAAAAGCTAACTTGTTTATTGCAGCTTATAA
TGGTTACAAATAAAGCAATAGCATCACAAATTTCACAAATAAAGCATTTTTTTCACTGCATTCTAGTTGT
GGTTTGTCCAAACTCATCAATGTATCTTATCATGTCTGGATCCGCTGCATTAATGAATCGGCCAACGCGC
GGGGAGAGGCGGTTTGCGTATTGGGCGCTCTTCCGCTTCCTCGCTCACTGACTCGCTGCGCTCGGTCGTT
CGGCTGCGGCGAGCGGTATCAGCTCACTCAAAGGCGGTAATACGGTTATCCACAGAATCAGGGGATAACG
CAGGAAAGAACATGTGAGCAAAAGGCCAGCAAAAGGCCAGGAACCGTAAAAAGGCCGCGTTGCTGGCGTT
TTTCCATAGGCTCCGCCCCCCTGACGAGCATCACAAAAATCGACGCTCAAGTCAGAGGTGGCGAAACCCG
ACAGGACTATAAAGATACCAGGCGTTTCCCCCTGGAAGCTCCCTCGTGCGCTCTCCTGTTCCGACCCTGC
CGCTTACCGGATACCTGTCCGCCTTTCTCCCTTCGGGAAGCGTGGCGCTTTCTCAATGCTCACGCTGTAG
GTATCTCAGTTCGGTGTAGGTCGTTCGCTCCAAGCTGGGCTGTGTGCACGAACCCCCCGTTCAGCCCGAC
CGCTGCGCCTTATCCGGTAACTATCGTCTTGAGTCCAACCCGGTAAGACACGACTTATCGCCACTGGCAG
CAGCCACTGGTAACAGGATTAGCAGAGCGAGGTATGTAGGCGGTGCTACAGAGTTCTTGAAGTGGTGGCC
TAACTACGGCTACACTAGAAGGACAGTATTTGGTATCTGCGCTCTGCTGAAGCCAGTTACCTTCGGAAAA
AGAGTTGGTAGCTCTTGATCCGGCAAACAAACCACCGCTGGTAGCGGTGGTTTTTTTGTTTGCAAGCAGC
AGATTACGCGCAGAAAAAAAGGATCTCAAGAAGATCCTTTGATCTTTTCTACGGGGTCTGACGCTCAGTG
GAACGAAAACTCACGTTAAGGGATTTTGGTCATGAGATTATCAAAAAGGATCTTCACCTAGATCCTTTTA
AATTAAAAATGAAGTTTTAAATCAATCTAAAGTATATATGAGTAAACTTGGTCTGACAGTTACCAATGCT
TAATCAGTGAGGCACCTATCTCAGCGATCTGTCTATTTCGTTCATCCATAGTTGCCTGACTCCCCGTCGT
GTAGATAACTACGATACGGGAGGGCTTACCATCTGGCCCCAGTGCTGCAATGATACCGCGAGACCCACGC
TCACCGGCTCCAGATTTATCAGCAATAAACCAGCCAGCCGGAAGGGCCGAGCGCAGAAGTGGTCCTGCAA
CTTTATCCGCCTCCATCCAGTCTATTAATTGTTGCCGGGAAGCTAGAGTAAGTAGTTCGCCAGTTAATAG
TTTGCGCAACGTTGTTGCCATTGCTACAGGCATCGTGGTGTCACGCTCGTCGTTTGGTATGGCTTCATTC
AGCTCCGGTTCCCAACGATCAAGGCGAGTTACATGATCCCCCATGTTGTGCAAAAAAGCGGTTAGCTCCT
TCGGTCCTCCGATCGTTGTCAGAAGTAAGTTGGCCGCAGTGTTATCACTCATGGTTATGGCAGCACTGCA
TAATTCTCTTACTGTCATGCCATCCGTAAGATGCTTTTCTGTGACTGGTGAGTACTCAACCAAGTCATTC
TGAGAATAGTGTATGCGGCGACCGAGTTGCTCTTGCCCGGCGTCAATACGGGATAATACCGCGCCACATA
GCAGAACTTTAAAAGTGCTCATCATTGGAAAACGTTCTTCGGGGCGAAAACTCTCAAGGATCTTACCGCT
GTTGAGATCCAGTTCGATGTAACCCACTCGTGCACCCAACTGATCTTCAGCATCTTTTACTTTCACCAGC
GTTTCTGGGTGAGCAAAAACAGGAAGGCAAAATGCCGCAAAAAAGGGAATAAGGGCGACACGGAAATGTT
GAATACTCATACTCTTCCTTTTTCAATATTATTGAAGCATTTATCAGGGTTATTGTCTCATGAGCGGATA
CATATTTGAATGTATTTAGAAAAATAAACAAATAGGGGTTCCGCGCACATTTCCCCGAAAAGTGCCACCT
GGTCGACATTGATTATTGACTAGTTATTAATAGTAATCAATTACGGGGTCATTAGTTCATAGCCCATATA
TGGAGTTCCGCGTTACATAACTTACGGTAAATGGCCCGCCTGGCTGACCGCCCAACGACCCCCGCCCATT
GACGTCAATAATGACGTATGTTCCCATAGTAACGCCAATAGGGACTTTCCATTGACGTCAATGGGTGGAC
TATTTACGGTAAACTGCCCACTTGGCAGTACATCAAGTGTATCATATGCCAAGTACGCCCCCTATTGACG
TCAATGACGGTAAATGGCCCGCCTGGCATTATGCCCAGTACATGACCTTATGGGACTTTCCTACTTGGCA
GTACATCTACGTATTAGTCATCGCTATTACCATGGGTCGAGGTGAGCCCCACGTTCTGCTTCACTCTCCC
CATCTCCCCCCCCTCCCCACCCCCAATTTTGTATTTATTTATTTTTTAATTATTTTGTGCAGCGATGGGG
GCGGGGGGGGGGGGGGCGCGCGCCAGGCGGGGCGGGGCGGGGGCGAGGGCGGGGCGGGGCGAGGCGGAGA
GGTGCGGCGGCAGCCAATCAGAGCGGCGCGCTCCGAAAGTTTCCTTTTATGGCGAGGCGGCGGCGGCGGC
GGCCCTATAAAAAGCGAAGCGCGCGGCGGGCGGGAGTCGCTGCGTTGCCTTCGCCCCGTGCCCCGCTCCG
CGCCGCCTCGCGCCGCCCGCCCCGGCTCTGACTGACCGCGTTACTCCCACAGGTGAGCGGGCGGGACGGC
CCTTCTCCTCCGGGCTGTAATTAGCGCTTGGTTTAATGACGGCTCGTTTCTTTTCTGTGGCTGCGTGAAA
GCCTTAAAGGGCTCCGGGAGGGCCCTTTGTGCGGGGGGGAGCGGCTCGGGGGGTGCGTGCGTGTGTGTGT
GCGTGGGGAGCGCCGCGTGCGGCCCGCGCTGCCCGGCGGCTGTGAGCGCTGCGGGCGCGGCGCGGGGCTT
TGTGCGCTCCGCGTGTGCGCGAGGGGAGCGCGGCCGGGGGCGGTGCCCCGCGGTGCGGGGGGGCTGCGAG
GGGAACAAAGGCTGCGTGCGGGGTGTGTGCGTGGGGGGGTGAGCAGGGGGTGTGGGCGCGGCGGTCGGGC
TGTAACCCCCCCCTGCACCCCCCTCCCCGAGTTGCTGAGCACGGCCCGGCTTCGGGTGCGGGGCTCCGTG
CGGGGCGTGGCGCGGGGCTCGCCGTGCCGGGCGGGGGGTGGCGGCAGGTGGGGGTGCCGGGCGGGGCGGG
GCCGCCTCGGGCCGGGGAGGGCTCGGGGGAGGGGCGCGGCGGCCCCGGAGCGCCGGCGGCTGTCGAGGCG
CGGCGAGCCGCAGCCATTGCCTTTTATGGTAATCGTGCGAGAGGGCGCAGGGACTTCCTTTGTCCCAAAT
CTGGCGGAGCCGAAATCTGGGAGGCGCCGCCGCACCCCCTCTAGCGGGCGCGGGCGAAGCGGTGCGGCGC
CGGCAGGAAGGAAATGGGCGGGGAGGGCCTTCGTGCGTCGCCGCGCCGCCGTCCCCTTCTCCATCTCCAG
CCTCGGGGCTGCCGCAGGGGGACGGCTGCCTTCGGGGGGGACGGGGCAGGGCGGGGTTCGGCTTCTGGCG
TGTGACCGGCGGCTCTAGAGCCTCTGCTAACCATGTTCATGCCTTCTTCTTTTTCCTACAGCTCCTGGGC
AACGTGCTGGTTGTTGTGCTGTCTCATCATTTTGGCAAA
Features (pLannotate 1.2.2; 24 found; start..end, strand, type, name):
      6..33      +  misc_feature   MCS (fragment): multiple cloning site
     40..966     +  CDS            ChR2: N-terminal fragment of channelrhodopsin-2 from the alga Chlamydomonas reinhardtii (Nagel et al., 2003) blue light-activated cation channel
   1000..1716    +  CDS            mEGFP: mEGFP is a basic (constitutively fluorescent) green fluorescent protein published in 2002, derived from Aequorea victoria. It has moderate acid sensitivity.
   1750..1827    +  CDS            Mlph (fragment): MELPH_MOUSE - Also known as Ln, Slac2a. Experimental evidence at protein level: Swiss-Prot protein existence level 1. Rab effector protein involved in melanosome transport. Serves as link between melanosome-bound RAB27A and the motor protein MYO5A. From Mus musculus (Mouse).
   1874..2007    +  intron         chimeric intron: chimera between introns from human β-globin and immunoglobulin heavy chain genes
   2016..2604    +  misc_feature   WPRE: woodchuck hepatitis virus posttranscriptional regulatory element
   2608..2624    +  misc_feature   MCS (fragment): pUC18/19 multiple cloning site
   2637..2748    +  polyA_signal   bGH poly(A) signal: bovine growth hormone polyadenylation signal
   2898..2969    +  CDS            HBB (fragment): HBB_PONPY - Experimental evidence at transcript level: Swiss-Prot protein existence level 2. Involved in oxygen transport from the lung to the various peripheral tissues. From Pongo pygmaeus (Bornean orangutan).
   3040..3095    +  polyA_signal   β-globin poly(A) signal: rabbit β-globin polyadenylation signal (Gil and Proudfoot, 1987)
   3478..3494    -  protein_bind   lac operator: The lac repressor binds to the lac operator to inhibit transcription in E. coli. This inhibition can be relieved by adding lactose or isopropyl-β-D-thiogalactopyranoside (IPTG). lac repressor encoded by lacI
   3502..3532    -  promoter       lac promoter: promoter for the E. coli lac operon
   3547..3568    -  protein_bind   CAP binding site: CAP binding activates transcription in the presence of cAMP. E. coli catabolite activator protein
   3581..3620    -  CDS            lacI (fragment): lac repressor; lacI; The lac repressor binds to the lac operator to inhibit transcription in E. coli. This inhibition can be relieved by adding lactose or isopropyl-β-D-thiogalactopyranoside (IPTG).
   3627..3649    +  promoter       SV40 promoter (fragment): SV40 enhancer and early promoter
   3673..3808    +  rep_origin     SV40 ori: SV40 origin of replication
   3828..3962    +  polyA_signal   SV40 poly(A) signal: SV40 polyadenylation signal
   3964..4018    -  CDS            lacI (fragment): lac repressor; lacI; The lac repressor binds to the lac operator to inhibit transcription in E. coli. This inhibition can be relieved by adding lactose or isopropyl-β-D-thiogalactopyranoside (IPTG).
   4201..4789    -  rep_origin     ori: high-copy-number ColE1/pMB1/pBR322/pUC origin of replication
   4960..5820    -  CDS            AmpR: β-lactamase; bla; confers resistance to ampicillin, carbenicillin, and related antibiotics
   5821..5925    -  promoter       AmpR promoter: bla
   5955..6334    +  enhancer       CMV enhancer: human cytomegalovirus immediate early enhancer
   6337..6612    +  promoter       chicken β-actin promoter: No description available
   6613..7621    +  intron         chimeric intron: chimera between introns from chicken β-actin and rabbit β-globin
