[The description below was written by a language model from this plasmid's Addgene catalogue record and pLannotate feature annotations shown in this document.]
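Description:
CHR2-MBD is a mammalian expression plasmid built on the JP027/CAG backbone. It encodes a fusion of channelrhodopsin-2, a fluorescent protein and a short myosin-binding domain from melanophilin. In bacteria it is maintained at high copy from a ColE1/pUC-type origin and selected with ampicillin through the β-lactamase gene. The backbone also carries an SV40 origin with an SV40 poly(A) signal, plus remnants of lac regulatory sequence. No mammalian selection marker is annotated.

Expression is driven by the composite CAG promoter, made up of the CMV immediate-early enhancer, the chicken β-actin promoter and a chicken β-actin/rabbit β-globin chimeric intron, which gives strong constitutive transcription in mammalian cells, including neurons. The open reading frame begins with the N-terminal, light-gated channel portion of Chlamydomonas reinhardtii ChR2, a blue-light-activated cation channel. This is followed by a GFP-family fluorescent protein. The catalogue name calls it EGFP and the automated annotation calls it mEGFP, whereas the depositor's comment describes it as Venus, so its exact identity is not consistent across the record. At the C-terminus is a short fragment of mouse melanophilin (amino acids 176–201), a Rab27a effector that links cargo to the motor myosin Va. Downstream lie a second annotated chimeric intron, a WPRE to enhance transcript stability and expression, and bGH and rabbit β-globin polyadenylation signals.

According to the associated publication, the construct was made to study myosin-dependent targeting of transmembrane proteins to neuronal dendrites. Adding the myosin-binding domain is meant to bias the tagged channel toward the dendritic compartment, where its localisation can be followed by fluorescence and the neuron photostimulated.
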