Addgene plasmid #21484: CHR2-MBD
Depositing lab: Don Arnold. Depositing organization: University of Southern California. Publication: Myosin-dependent targeting of transmembrane proteins to neuronal dendrites. Lewis TL, Mao T, Svoboda K, Arnold DB. Nat Neurosci. 2009 May . 12(5):568-76. 10.1038/nn.2318 PubMed 19377470.
Backbone
  Vector backbone: JP027/CAG
  Backbone size w/o insert (bp): 5868
  Vector type: Mammalian Expression
Growth in bacteria
  Bacterial resistance: Ampicillin, 100 μg/mL
  Growth temperature: 37°C
  Growth strain: DH5alpha
  Copy number: High Copy
Gene/Insert
  Gene/Insert name: Channel Rhodopsin 2 EGFP Myosin Binding Domain (alt names: CHR2-MBD; Channel Rhodopsin 2; Melanophilin)
  Species: Mixture
  Insert size (bp): 1801
  Cloning method: Restriction Enzyme; 5′ cloning site Nhe1 (not destroyed); 3′ cloning site Nsi1 (not destroyed)
  Sequencing primers: 5′ gcaacgtgctggttgttgtgc
Terms and licenses: Academic/Nonprofit Terms; Industry Terms: Not Available to Industry
Depositor comments: ChR2-MBD was constructed by inserting the sequence encoding Melanophilin amino acids 176–201 downstream of the Venus gene in the CAG-ChR2-Venus vector.
How to cite: CHR2-MBD was a gift from Don Arnold (Addgene plasmid # 21484 ; http://n2t.net/addgene:21484 ; RRID:Addgene_21484)
