>Addgene plasmid #21484 | CHR2-MBD | addgene partial sequence | sequence record 27209 | 21484 with EGFP-N
CCAGCCTCGGCCTCGTCCTCCACCAGCGTCTCGACCTCAATCTCAGTGCCACCAATGTTCAATTTGGTGG
TCTTGCGAATGTCGCCGTGGATGAGGATATGCTCGTGGATCAGCACGCGCAGGTAGTGGCCGAGCAGACC
CCAGCAGTTCTTCGACATCAGGTCAATGATGGTGTGGCCGACGGTGGAGCCGTACACGCTCAGGACGCCG
AAGCCCTCGGGGCCGAGGATGAACAGGATGGGGAACATACCCCATGATACGAAGAAGAGCCAAGCCATGC
CAGTCACCACCTGGCGACACCGGCCCTTCGGCACGGTGTGGTAACCCTCGATGTAGGCCTTGGCAGCGTG
AAAGAACGTGTTAGCACCATAACACAGACCCAGGCAGAAGAAGATGACCTTGACGTATCCGGTGGCCATG
GCGGAAGTGGCGCCCCACACAATTGTGCCAATATCAGACACAAGCAGACCCATGGTGCGCCTGCTGTAGT
CGTTGGACAAGCCCGTCAGGTTTGACAGGTGAATGAGAATGACCGGGCAGGTGAGAAGCCACTCGGCGTA
ACGCAACCACTGGACGCGGTGGCCTGTGGCTAGATACAGCATGGACGG
